>Addgene plasmid #163119 | CIp10 - γmGFP (γmGFP based) | addgene full sequence | sequence record 468123 | Addgene NGS Result
ATACCGTCGACCTCGAGGAGTGAAATTCTGGAAATCTGGAAATCTGGTTTTGTATTCTTGTTATTCTTCT
TTTTGTTATTACATATATAACTTGTTACTTTTTTAAAAAAATCTTTGTTTATTTTATAAATATATAAAAC
TAAATTTAAGAAAAAGAGAAAAATGTTTTATTTGAGAGATTGAAATTTTACTTGAATTTAGCTTAGCTTT
TATAAAGTATTATTATGTAAAAAAACAAAACAAATATACATTAAAAAGTTAAGACTATAAAATAGCCACC
CAAGGCATTTCTATATCTTGTTGTTGTTGTTTTCATCTTCTGTATCAGAGGAACTTATTTTATTATTTTC
GTCACGGGTATTTTCTCTTGTTTGATGATTCATCCCATTCATTCCATCAAAAATGTCGGTACCAGCTTTT
GTTCCCTTTAGTGAGGGTTAATTTCGAGCTTGGCGTAATCATGGTCATAGCTGTTTCCTGTGTGAAATTG
TTATCCGCTCACAATTCCACACAACATACGAGCCGGAAGCATAAAGTGTAAAGCCTGGGGTGCCTAATGA
GTGAGCTAACTCACATTAATTGCGTTGCGCTCACTGCCCGCTTTCCAGTCGGGAAACCTGTCGTGCCAGC
TGCATTAATGAATCGGCCAACGCGCGGGGAGAGGCGGTTTGCGTATTGGGCGCTCTTCCGCTTCCTCGCT
CACTGACTCGCTGCGCTCGGTCGTTCGGCTGCGGCGAGCGGTATCAGCTCACTCAAAGGCGGTAATACGG
TTATCCACAGAATCAGGGGATAACGCAGGAAAGAACATGTGAGCAAAAGGCCAGCAAAAGGCCAGGAACC
GTAAAAAGGCCGCGTTGCTGGCGTTTTTCCATAGGCTCCGCCCCCCTGACGAGCATCACAAAAATCGACG
CTCAAGTCAGAGGTGGCGAAACCCGACAGGACTATAAAGATACCAGGCGTTTCCCCCTGGAAGCTCCCTC
GTGCGCTCTCCTGTTCCGACCCTGCCGCTTACCGGATACCTGTCCGCCTTTCTCCCTTCGGGAAGCGTGG
CGCTTTCTCATAGCTCACGCTGTAGGTATCTCAGTTCGGTGTAGGTCGTTCGCTCCAAGCTGGGCTGTGT
GCACGAACCCCCCGTTCAGCCCGACCGCTGCGCCTTATCCGGTAACTATCGTCTTGAGTCCAACCCGGTA
AGACACGACTTATCGCCACTGGCAGCAGCCACTGGTAACAGGATTAGCAGAGCGAGGTATGTAGGCGGTG
CTACAGAGTTCTTGAAGTGGTGGCCTAACTACGGCTACACTAGAAGAACAGTATTTGGTATCTGCGCTCT
GCTGAAGCCAGTTACCTTCGGAAAAAGAGTTGGTAGCTCTTGATCCGGCAAACAAACCACCGCTGGTAGC
GGTGGTTTTTTTGTTTGCAAGCAGCAGATTACGCGCAGAAAAAAAGGATCTCAAGAAGATCCTTTGATCT
TTTCTACGGGGTCTGACGCTCAGTGGAACGAAAACTCACGTTAAGGGATTTTGGTCATGAGATTATCAAA
AAGGATCTTCACCTAGATCCTTTTAAATTAAAAATGAAGTTTTAAATCAATCTAAAGTATATATGAGTAA
ACTTGGTCTGACAGTTACCAATGCTTAATCAGTGAGGCACCTATCTCAGCGATCTGTCTATTTCGTTCAT
CCATAGTTGCCTGACTCCCCGTCGTGTAGATAACTACGATACGGGAGGGCTTACCATCTGGCCCCAGTGC
TGCAATGATACCGCGAGACCCACGCTCACCGGCTCCAGATTTATCAGCAATAAACCAGCCAGCCGGAAGG
GCCGAGCGCAGAAGTGGTCCTGCAACTTTATCCGCCTCCATCCAGTCTATTAATTGTTGCCGGGAAGCTA
GAGTAAGTAGTTCGCCAGTTAATAGTTTGCGCAACGTTGTTGCCATTGCTACAGGCATCGTGGTGTCACG
CTCGTCGTTTGGTATGGCTTCATTCAGCTCCGGTTCCCAACGATCAAGGCGAGTTACATGATCCCCCATG
TTGTGCAAAAAAGCGGTTAGCTCCTTCGGTCCTCCGATCGTTGTCAGAAGTAAGTTGGCCGCAGTGTTAT
CACTCATGGTTATGGCAGCACTGCATAATTCTCTTACTGTCATGCCATCCGTAAGATGCTTTTCTGTGAC
TGGTGAGTACTCAACCAAGTCATTCTGAGAATAGTGTATGCGGCGACCGAGTTGCTCTTGCCCGGCGTCA
ATACGGGATAATACCGCGCCACATAGCAGAACTTTAAAAGTGCTCATCATTGGAAAACGTTCTTCGGGGC
GAAAACTCTCAAGGATCTTACCGCTGTTGAGATCCAGTTCGATGTAACCCACTCGTGCACCCAACTGATC
TTCAGCATCTTTTACTTTCACCAGCGTTTCTGGGTGAGCAAAAACAGGAAGGCAAAATGCCGCAAAAAAG
GGAATAAGGGCGACACGGAAATGTTGAATACTCATACTCTTCCTTTTTCAATATTATTGAAGCATTTATC
AGGGTTATTGTCTCATGAGCGGATACATATTTGAATGTATTTAGAAAAATAAACAAATAGGGGTTCCGCG
CACATTTCCCCGAAAAGTGCCACCTG
[124 nt withheld, positions 2617-2740]
C
[91 nt withheld, positions 2742-2832]
A
[49 nt withheld, positions 2834-2882]
CCTTTGACGTTGGAGTCCACGTTCTTT
[37 nt withheld, positions 2910-2946]
ACCCTATCTCGGTCTATTCTTTTGATTTATAAGGGATTTTGCCGATTTCGGCCTATTGGTTAAAAAATGA
GCTGATTTAACAAAAATTTAACGCGAATTTTAACAAAATATTAACGCTTACAATTTCCATTCGCCATTCA
GGCTGCGCAACTGTTGGGAAGGGCGATCGGTGCGGGCCTCTTCGCTATTACGCCAGCTGGCGAAAGGGGG
ATGTGCTGCAAGGCGATTAAGTTGGGTAACGCCAGGGTTTTCCCAGTCACGACGTTGTAAAACGACGGCC
AGTGAATTGTAATACGACTCACTATAGGGCGAATTGGAGCTCCACCGCGGTGGCGGCCGCGTTTATAATA
AACTTAGTCTAATATTTCTTTTGGACCAAAATAGAAACTGTTCTCAGGTGGCAAAAAACAGCTTAAAGTC
TGTGTTAAAAAAAGATCTCGGCTATGCCAATCAAAAAGGAGTGACATTATTATGTAAAAGAAGAAATGTT
GTAATTCCGCGAAACAACAATTTTAATGCTTACTGTGCCGCCACCAATATCCTATGGCCAAGGGGCCTTT
AAACATGCCACGGAAATATACAGTCAAAGTAAACCTACTATGTCTTTAGAGCCTTCAGGATCAATTGTTT
TTAAATGAATGACTGCAAAACTAGAAAAGTAGCCTCTTACATAAGCAAGTCATTTGTACACCGAGAGTTT
AGTAACCAGTGAAGCAAGTATATCTGGCAAACCTGAAACTTATCTGTGAATTATAAAGCTCATAAGTAAA
AAGTGTAGAAAAGAAGATAAGGCAGACCAAATACAAATTTGCAACAGTACAACGAATATTTCAGCGTCAA
AACTAGAGAATAATAAAGAAAACGATCTTTTCAAAAAGAAAAAACCTTTTAGTTTTCCTTTGTTGTTGTT
GTGGGTGTGTGCTATTTATATTATATAGTTTACTCATAATACCATAAAATATTCGGTTTGATTAGGTTAT
TTTAATAAGCTAATTTGTTTCTAATCGTGTAATTTATGCTGTGTATATTAAGTAGTGTGTGCACTGCCCA
AAAATGTTTGTTGTTTATAGTCGGTTAAAGAGAAAAAAGAAAAAAAGATCCATACACACACGTTAATTAG
TTGTTCAACGTAATACACTCATATTTTGTTCTTATTTGCTTTCGGTCGCTGTTCTCACCAAGATTTATTG
CCAACGAAACAATTTTTTTTTATATATTTTCAGATTTTTCTTTTTTTCCTTTCCTTTCCTTTTCTAATTT
TCACTCCTGGTTTTCTTTCTTTCTTAGAAACATTATCTCGATATTAATATTAAAAAAATATAATCATTCA
AACTCCGGAATGTCTACTACTTTGGATGATACTGCTTATAGATACAGAACTTCTGTTCCAGGTGATGCTG
AAGCTATTGAAGCTTTGGATGGTTCTTTCACTACCGATACTGTTTTTAGAGTTACTGCTACTGGTGATGG
TTTCACTTTGAGAGAAGTTCCAGTTGATCCACCATTGACTAAGGTTTTCCCAGATGATGAATCCGATGAT
GAATCCGATGCTGGTGAAGATGGTGATCCAGATTCTAGAACTTTCGTTGCTTATGGTGATGATGGTGATT
TGGCTGGTTTCGTTGTTGTTTCTTATTCTGGTTGGAACAGAAGATTGACTGTTGAAGATATTGAAGTTGC
TCCAGAACATAGAGGTCATGGTGTTGGTAGAGCTTTGATGGGTTTGGCTACTGAATTCGCCAGAGAAAGA
GGTGCTGGTCATTTGTGGTTGGAAGTTACCAATGTTAATGCTCCAGCTATTCATGCTTATAGAAGAATGG
GTTTCACTTTGTGTGGTTTGGATACTGCTTTATACGATGGTACTGCTTCCGATGGTGAACAAGCTTTGTA
TATGTCTATGCCATGTCCATAATAACTCGGGGGGATCCGAGTGAAATTCTGGAAATCTGGAAATCTGGTT
TTGTATTCTTGTTATTCTTCTTTTTGTTATTACATATATAACTTGTTACTTTTTTAAAAAAATCTTTGTT
TATTTTATAAATATATAAAACTAAATTTAAGAAAAAGAGAAAAATGTTTTATTTGAGAGATTGAAATTTT
ACTTGAATTTAGCTTAGCTTTTATAAAGTATTATTATGTAAAAAAACAAAACAAATATACATTAAAAAGT
TAAGACTATAAAATAGCCACCCAAGGCATTTCTATATCTTGTTGTTGTTGTTTTCATCTTCTGTATCAGA
GGAACTTATTTTATTATTTTCGTCACGGGTATTTTCTCTTGTTTGATGATTCATCCCATTCTTCCATCAT
AAAATACTAGTGGATCCCCCAGATCCTTATCCTTAAACAGATTCTAAAACAACATCTTTGAAACCAGAAG
AAACTTTCTTACCTTTTTCTTCGGTTGAACCTTCACCGTGCAAAGCCAATAATGAACCCAAGTCGAATTT
TGGTTGTTTCAACAATTTGACTTTTCTGATGTGGACATTTTGTAATGGGAAAATGGTTTGGGTGGATTTT
TCAATTTCACGGCCAATGACTTCTGGAATCAATTTGGAAGTTAATTGAGCTAAAGTACAGTTGGAAACTT
CTCTTTGCATAATTTCAATCATCTTCTTTCTGACTTCTCTCAATTTAGAGGATTGAGCGTAAGTAGTTTT
CTTGATTTGGTTTGGTTGTCTTTTGGTGAAAGCAATGGCAAAAACTCTCAAAACGTAATCGTCGGAAGTT
TTAACAGTGACATTAGCTTCAACTAATGATTGCCATTTTCTGACCAATGATCTTAATTTGTCAGAAGTGA
AATCCAAACCATGAGGCCTCCATGAGGCCTCCATGAGGCCTCCATGAGGCCTCCATGGAGGCCTCATGGA
AGTTGGTCAACAAGTTTTTACCTTGGACTTCATCAACTCTCAATTTGATTTTTCTGTAAGAGTGGTCTTC
GGAACCTTGTAAGTCGGCCAAACAAACTTCGAAAACTCTACCTTTCAAGCCATCAGCGGCATTCTTTAAA
CCGGTAGATCTGTTGATCAAAGTTTTACCAACATTTCTGTTTTCAAAAGTGGTTGGAGCTTTGATGTCAA
ACCAATCTTTTCTGGTGAATGGGTCAACGACCTTCTTTTTTAATCCTTTCTTTCCTTTGGACAATCTCTT
GTTTTTACCGACAGCCATGTTGTACTTGAGTTGGATCTACGCGTCAGCCTCGTTTATAATAAACTTAGTC
TAATATTTCTTTTGGACCAAAATAGAAACTGTTCTCAGGTGGCAAAAAACAGCTTAAAGTCTGTGTTAAA
AAAAGATCTCGGCTATGCCAATCAAAAAGGAGTGACATTATTATGTAAAAGAAGAAATGTTGTAATTCCG
CGAAACAACAATTTTAATGCTTACTGTGCCGCCACCAATATCCTATGGCCAAGGGGCCTTTAAACATGCC
ACGGAAATATACAGTCAAAGTAAACCTACTATGTCTTTAGAGCCTTCAGGATCAATTGTTTTTAAATGAA
TGACTGCAAAACTAGAAAAGTAGCCTCTTACATAAGCAAGTCATTTGTACACCGAGAGTTTAGTAACCAG
TGAAGCAAGTATATCTGGCAAACCTGAAACTTATCTGTGAATTATAAAGCTCATAAGTAAAAAGTGTAGA
AAAGAAGATAAGGCAGACCAAATACAAATTTGCAACAGTACAACGAATATTTCAGCGTCAAAACTAGAGA
ATAATAAAGAAAACGATCTTTTCAAAAAGAAAAAACCTTTTAGTTTTCCTTTGTTGTTGTTGTGGGTGTG
TGCTATTTATATTATATAGTTTACTCATAATACCATAAAATATTCGGTTTGATTAGGTTATTTTAATAAG
CTAATTTGTTTCTAATCGTGTAATTTATGCTGTGTATATTAAGTAGTGTGTGCACTGCCCAAAAATGTTT
GTTGTTTATAGTCGGTTAAAGAGAAAAAAGAAAAAAAGATCCATACACACACGTTAATTAGTTGTTCAAC
GTAATACACTCATATTTTGTTCTTATTTGCTTTCGGTCGCTGTTCTCACCAAGATTTATTGCCAACGAAA
CAATTTTTTTTTATATATTTTCAGATTTTTCTTTTTTTCCTTTCCTTTCCTTTTCTAATTTTCACTCCTG
GTTTTCTTTCTTTCTTAGAAACATTATCTCGATATTAATATTAAAAAAATATAATCATTCAAAATGCTGC
AGGCCATGTCTAAAGGTGAAGAATTATTCACTGGTGTTGTCCCAATTTTGGTTGAATTAGATGGTGATGT
TAATGGTCACAAATTTTCTGTCTCCGGTGAAGGTGAAGGTGATGCTACTTACGGTAAATTGACCTTAAAA
TTTATTTGTACTACTGGTAAATTGCCAGTTCCATGGCCAACCTTAGTCACTACTTTATGTTATGGTGTTC
AATGTTTTTCAAGATACCCAGATCATATGAAACAACATGACTTTTTCAAGTCTGCCATGCCAGAAGGTTA
TGTTCAAGAAAGAACTATTTTTTTCAAAGATGACGGTAACTACAAGACCAGAGCTGAAGTCAAGTTTGAA
GGTGATACCTTAGTTAATAGAATCGAATTAAAAGGTATTGATTTTAAAGAAGATGGTAACATTTTAGGTC
ACAAATTGGAATACAACTATAACTCTCACAATGTTTACATCATGGCTGACAAACAAAAGAATGGTATCAA
AGCTAACTTCAAAACTAGACACAACATTGAAGATGGTTCTGTTCAATTAGCTGACCATTATCAACAAAAT
ACTCCAATTGGTGATGGTCCAGTCTTGTTACCAGACAACCATTACTTATCCACTCAATCTAAATTATCCA
AAGATCCAAACGAAAAGAGAGACCACATGGTCTTGTTAGAATTTGTTACTGCTGCTGGTATTACCCATGG
TATGGATGAATTGTACAAATAA
Features (pLannotate 1.2.2; 17 found; start..end, strand, type, name):
      1..18      +  misc_feature   MCS (fragment): pBluescript multiple cloning site
    425..443     -  promoter       T3 promoter: promoter for bacteriophage T3 RNA polymerase
    488..504     -  protein_bind   lac operator: The lac repressor binds to the lac operator to inhibit transcription in E. coli. This inhibition can be relieved by adding lactose or isopropyl-β-D-thiogalactopyranoside (IPTG). lac repressor encoded by lacI
    512..542     -  promoter       lac promoter: promoter for the E. coli lac operon
    557..578     -  protein_bind   CAP binding site: CAP binding activates transcription in the presence of cAMP. E. coli catabolite activator protein
    591..683     -  CDS            lacI (fragment): lac repressor; lacI; The lac repressor binds to the lac operator to inhibit transcription in E. coli. This inhibition can be relieved by adding lactose or isopropyl-β-D-thiogalactopyranoside (IPTG).
    866..1454    -  rep_origin     ori: high-copy-number ColE1/pMB1/pBR322/pUC origin of replication
   1625..2485    -  CDS            AmpR: β-lactamase; bla; confers resistance to ampicillin, carbenicillin, and related antibiotics
   2486..2590    -  promoter       AmpR promoter: bla
   2617..3045    +  rep_origin     f1 ori (sequence partly withheld): f1 bacteriophage origin of replication; arrow indicates direction of (+) strand synthesis
   3076..3233    -  CDS            lacZα (fragment): LacZα fragment of β-galactosidase; lacZ fragment
   3236..3254    +  promoter       T7 promoter: promoter for bacteriophage T7 RNA polymerase
   3263..3286    +  misc_feature   MCS (fragment): pBluescript multiple cloning site
   4286..4855    +  CDS            sta: STA_STRLA - Experimental evidence at protein level: Swiss-Prot protein existence level 1. Involved in resistance to streptothricin, a broad-spectrum antibiotic produced by streptomycetes. Detoxifies streptothricin via acetylation of the beta amino group of the first beta-lysyl moiety of streptothricin. From Streptomyces lavendulae.
   5292..5756    -  CDS            RPS1 (fragment): RS3A_KLULA - Experimental evidence at protein level: Swiss-Prot protein existence level 1. From Kluyveromyces lactis (strain ATCC 8585 / CBS 2359 / DSM 70799 / NBRC 1267 / NRRL Y-1140 / WM37) (Yeast) (Candida sphaerica).
   5812..6114    -  CDS            RPS1B (fragment): RS3A2_YEAST - Also known as PLC2, RPS10B. Experimental evidence at protein level: Swiss-Prot protein existence level 1. Component of the ribosome, a large ribonucleoprotein complex responsible for the synthesis of proteins in the cell. The small ribosomal subunit (SSU) binds messenger RNAs (mRNAs) and translates the encoded message by selecting cognate aminoacyl-transfer RNA (tRNA) molecules. The large subunit (LSU) contains the ribosomal catalytic site termed the peptidyl transferase center (PTC), which catalyzes the formation of peptide bonds, thereby polymerizing the amino acids delivered b
   7152..7868    +  CDS            yeGFP: yeast-enhanced green fluorescent protein codons optimized for translation in S. cerevisiae and C. albicans
