>Addgene plasmid #163119 | CIp10 - γmGFP (γmGFP based) Sequencing Result | analyzer sequence | sequence record 334159
ATGTCTAAAGGTGAAGAATTATTCACTGGTGTTGTCCCAATTTTGGTTGAATTAGATGGTGATGTTAATG
GTCACAAATTTTCTGTCTCCGGTGAAGGTGAAGGTGATGCTACTTACGGTAAATTGACCTTAAAATTTAT
TTGTACTACTGGTAAATTGCCAGTTCCATGGCCAACCTTAGTCACTACTTTATGTTATGGTGTTCAATGT
TTTTCAAGATACCCAGATCATATGAAACAACATGACTTTTTCAAGTCTGCCATGCCAGAAGGTTATGTTC
AAGAAAGAACTATTTTTTTCAAAGATGACGGTAACTACAAGACCAGAGCTGAAGTCAAGTTTGAAGGTGA
TACCTTAGTTAATAGAATCGAATTAAAAGGTATTGATTTTAAAGAAGATGGTAACATTTTAGGTCACAAA
TTGGAATACAACTATAACTCTCACAATGTTTACATCATGGCTGACAAACAAAAGAATGGTATCAAAGCTA
ACTTCAAAACTAGACACAACATTGAAGATGGTTCTGTTCAATTAGCTGACCATTATCAACAAAATACTCC
AATTGGTGATGGTCCAGTCTTGTTACCAGACAACCATTACTTATCCACTCAATCTAAATTATCCAAAGAT
CCAAACGAAAAGAGAGACCACATGGTCTTGTTAGAATTTGTTACTGCTGCTGGTATTACCCATGGTATGG
ATGAATTGTACAAATAAGGCGCGCCATTATAAGTAAATGCATGTATACTAAACTCACAAATTAGAGCTTC
AATTTAATTATATCAGTTATTACCCGGGGTCAAAACTAGAGAATAATAAAGAAAACGATCTTTTCAAAAA
GAAAAAACCTTTTAGTTTTCCTTTGTTGTTGTTGTGGGTGTGTGCTATTTATATTATATAGTTTACTCAT
AATACCATAAAATATTCGGTTTGATTAGGTTATTTTAATAAGCTAATTTGTTTCTAATCGTGTAATTTAT
GCTGTGTATATTAAGTAGTGTGTGCACTGCCCAAAAATGTTTGTTGTTTATAGTCGGTTAAAGAGAAAAA
AGAAAAAAAGATCCATACACACACGTTAATTAGTTGTTCAACGTAATACACTCATATTTTGTTCTTATTT
GCTTTCGGTCGCTGTTCTCACCAAGATTTATTGCCAACGAAACAATTTTTTTTTATATATTTTCAGATTT
TTCTTTTTTTCCTTTCCTTTCCTTTTCTAATTTTCACTCCTGGTTTTCTTTCTTTCTTAGAAACATTATC
TCGATATTAATATTAAAAAAATATAATCATTCAAAATGGACGGTGGTATGTTTTAGTTTAGCTTCAATTC
TAATTGATTGATTAATCAGTTGATTGGTTTCAATATGACAAATGGGTAGGGTGGGAAAACTTCATTTTCA
ATTCAGATCAAACTTTTTTGTTGTCGACATAATATTTCTCGTTTGGGATGTTACTGTCACATTAATAATA
CACACACATCAGCTTATAATTTTGAAAGTAATTTATCAGATATGTTGTGACGATCAGTGGAAATGGCTAA
CTTCAATGTATCTGTTCTTCCCCTTTTTCAAAGTTCACGTTTTTTGATTGATTGATTGATCTGTCGGCAG
TGGTTTCAAAACCATTCGGTGAGTAATCCTATCAATCAATGTTACGACAAAAGGCTCAATATTCAAAATT
GCAATGTTTTATGTTTTCCTACGTGTACTTGTGCAAGGCAATTGATTCAACATTGCTTTTGGTGTTTGAC
GAGTTTCTAGTTTGGACTTGTGTTGTTATCTGGGCTATACAGATTTCCCGGCTCACTATGAATTTTTTTT
TTCGACGCTCAGTGCACACAACTATAAACAACACAAACACAAACACAGCAAGAAAAAAAAAAAACGAACA
TTGAATTGAAACCAAGCCAACTGAAAAATTCCTTATTTAAATGACTGTCATACTAACCCATTTTTATAGA
AGAAGTTGCTGCTTTAGTTATCGATAACGGTTCTCATATGAAAATTTCGGTGATCCCTGAGCAGGTGGCG
GAAACATTGGATGCTGAGAACCATTTCATTGTTCGTGAAGTGTTCGATGTGCACCTATCCGACCAAGGCT
TTGAACTATCTACCAGAAGTGTGAGCCCCTACCGGAAGGATTACATCTCGGATGATGACTCTGATGAAGA
CTCTGCTTGCTATGGCGCATTCATCGACCAAGAGCTTGTCGGGAAGATTGAACTCAACTCAACATGGAAC
GATCTAGCCTCTATCGAACACATTGTTGTGTCGCACACGCACCGAGGCAAAGGAGTCGCGCACAGTCTCA
TCGAATTTGCGAAAAAGTGGGCACTAAGCAGACAGCTCCTTGGCATACGATTAGAGACACAAACGAACAA
TGTACCTGCCTGCAATTTGTACGCAAAATGTGGCTTTACTCTCGGCGGCATTGACCTCTTCACGTATAAA
ACTAGACCTCAAGTCTCGAACGAAACAGCGATGTACTGGTACTGGTTCTCGGGAGCACAGGATGACGCCT
AACATATGTGAAGTGTGAAGGGGGAGATTTTCACTTTATTAGATTTGTATATATGTATAATAAATAAATA
AATAAGTTAAATAAATAATTAGATAAGGGTGGTAATTATTACTATTTACAATCAAAGGTGGTCCTGCACT
CGAATTCATCGATGATATCAGAGAGCTCGAATTCATCGATGATATCAGATCCACTAGTGGCCTATGCGGC
CGCGGATCTGCCGGTCTCCCTATAGTGAGTCGTATTAATTTCGATAAGCCAGGTTAACCTGCATTAATGA
ATCGGCCAACGCGCGGGGAGAGGCGGTTTGCGTATTGGGCGCTCTTCCGCTTCCTCGCTCACTGACTCGC
TGCGCTCGGTCGTTCGGCTGCGGCGAGCGGTATCAGCTCACTCAAAGGCGGTAATACGGTTATCCACAGA
ATCAGGGGATAACGCAGGAAAGAACATGTGAGCAAAAGGCCAGCAAAAGGCCAGGAACCGTAAAAAGGCC
GCGTTGCTGGCGTTTTTCCATAGGCTCCGCCCCCCTGACGAGCATCACAAAAATCGACGCTCAAGTCAGA
GGTGGCGAAACCCGACAGGACTATAAAGATACCAGGCGTTTCCCCCTGGAAGCTCCCTCGTGCGCTCTCC
TGTTCCGACCCTGCCGCTTACCGGATACCTGTCCGCCTTTCTCCCTTCGGGAAGCGTGGCGCTTTCTCAT
AGCTCACGCTGTAGGTATCTCAGTTCGGTGTAGGTCGTTCGCTCCAAGCTGGGCTGTGTGCACGAACCCC
CCGTTCAGCCCGACCGCTGCGCCTTATCCGGTAACTATCGTCTTGAGTCCAACCCGGTAAGACACGACTT
ATCGCCACTGGCAGCAGCCACTGGTAACAGGATTAGCAGAGCGAGGTATGTAGGCGGTGCTACAGAGTTC
TTGAAGTGGTGGCCTAACTACGGCTACACTAGAAGAACAGTATTTGGTATCTGCGCTCTGCTGAAGCCAG
TTACCTTCGGAAAAAGAGTTGGTAGCTCTTGATCCGGCAAACAAACCACCGCTGGTAGCGGTGGTTTTTT
TGTTTGCAAGCAGCAGATTACGCGCAGAAAAAAAGGATCTCAAGAAGATCCTTTGATCTTTTCTACGGGG
TCTGACGCTCAGTGGAACGAAAACTCACGTTAAGGGATTTTGGTCATGAGATTATCAAAAAGGATCTTCA
CCTAGATCCTTTTAAATTAAAAATGAAGTTTTAAATCAATCTAAAGTATATATGAGTAAACTTGGTCTGA
CAGTTACCAATGCTTAATCAGTGAGGCACCTATCTCAGCGATCTGTCTATTTCGTTCATCCATAGTTGCC
TGACTCCCCGTCGTGTAGATAACTACGATACGGGAGGGCTTACCATCTGGCCCCAGTGCTGCAATGATAC
CGCGAGACCCACGCTCACCGGCTCCAGATTTATCAGCAATAAACCAGCCAGCCGGAAGGGCCGAGCGCAG
AAGTGGTCCTGCAACTTTATCCGCCTCCATCCAGTCTATTAATTGTTGCCGGGAAGCTAGAGTAAGTAGT
TCGCCAGTTAATAGTTTGCGCAACGTTGTTGCCATTGCTACAGGCATCGTGGTGTCACGCTCGTCGTTTG
GTATGGCTTCATTCAGCTCCGGTTCCCAACGATCAAGGCGAGTTACATGATCCCCCATGTTGTGCAAAAA
AGCGGTTAGCTCCTTCGGTCCTCCGATCGTTGTCAGAAGTAAGTTGGCCGCAGTGTTATCACTCATGGTT
ATGGCAGCACTGCATAATTCTCTTACTGTCATGCCATCCGTAAGATGCTTTTCTGTGACTGGTGAGTACT
CAACCAAGTCATTCTGAGAATAGTGTATGCGGCGACCGAGTTGCTCTTGCCCGGCGTCAATACGGGATAA
TACCGCGCCACATAGCAGAACTTTAAAAGTGCTCATCATTGGAAAACGTTCTTCGGGGCGAAAACTCTCA
AGGATCTTACCGCTGTTGAGATCCAGTTCGATGTAACCCACTCGTGCACCCAACTGATCTTCAGCATCTT
TTACTTTCACCAGCGTTTCTGGGTGAGCAAAAACAGGAAGGCAAAATGCCGCAAAAAAGGGAATAAGGGC
GACACGGAAATGTTGAATACTCATACTCTTCCTTTTTCAATATTATTGAAGCATTTATCAGGGTTATTGT
CTCATGAGCGGATACATATTTGAATGTATTTAGAAAAATAAACAAATAGGGGTTCCGCGCACATTTCCCC
GAAAAGTGCCACCTGACGTCTAAGAAACCATTATTATCATGACATTAACCTATAAAAATAGGCGTATCAC
GAGGCCCTTTCGTCTCGCGCGTTTCGGTGATGACGGTGAAAACCTCTGACACATGCAGCTCCCGGAGACG
GTCACAGCTTGTCTGTAAGCGGATGCCGGGAGCAGACAAGCCCGTCAGGGCGCGTCAGCGGGTGTTGGCG
GGTGTCGGGGCTGGCTTAACTATGCGGCATCAGAGCAGATTGTACTGAGAGTGCACCATATGGACATATT
GTCGTTAGAACGCGGCTACAATTAATACATAACCTTATGTATCATACACATACGATTTAGGTGACACTAT
AGAACGCGGCCGCCAGCTGAAGCTTCGTACGCTGCAGGGTGCTGGCGCAGGTGCT
Features (pLannotate 1.2.2; 11 found; start..end, strand, type, name):
      1..717     +  CDS            yeGFP: yeast-enhanced green fluorescent protein codons optimized for translation in S. cerevisiae and C. albicans
   1998..2519    +  CDS            sat-1: STA_ECOLX - Protein inferred from homology: Swiss-Prot protein existence level 3. Involved in resistance to streptothricin, a broad-spectrum antibiotic produced by streptomycetes (PubMed:1850404). Detoxifies streptothricin via acetylation of the beta amino group of the first beta-lysyl moiety of streptothricin (By similarity). From Escherichia coli.
   2578..2594    -  promoter       copia promoter (fragment): strong promoter from the Drosophila transposable element copia (Sinclair et al., 1986)
   2749..2767    -  promoter       T7 promoter: promoter for bacteriophage T7 RNA polymerase
   2789..2842    -  CDS            lacI (fragment): lac repressor; lacI; The lac repressor binds to the lac operator to inhibit transcription in E. coli. This inhibition can be relieved by adding lactose or isopropyl-β-D-thiogalactopyranoside (IPTG).
   3025..3613    -  rep_origin     ori: high-copy-number ColE1/pMB1/pBR322/pUC origin of replication
   3784..4644    -  CDS            AmpR: β-lactamase; bla; confers resistance to ampicillin, carbenicillin, and related antibiotics
   4645..4749    -  promoter       AmpR promoter: bla
   4844..4879    +  CDS            rop (fragment): Rop protein, which maintains plasmids at low copy number; rop
   4981..5032    +  misc_feature   bom (fragment): basis of mobility region from pBR322
   5095..5113    +  promoter       SP6 promoter: promoter for bacteriophage SP6 RNA polymerase
