>Addgene plasmid #163119 | CIp10 - γmGFP (γmGFP based) Sequencing Result | analyzer sequence | sequence record 457416
TTGAGATCCTTTTTTTCTGCGCGTAATCTGCTGCTTGCAAACAAAAAAACCACCGCTACCAGCGGTGGTT
TGTTTGCCGGATCAAGAGCTACCAACTCTTTTTCCGAAGGTAACTGGCTTCAGCAGAGCGCAGATACCAA
ATACTGTTCTTCTAGTGTAGCCGTAGTTAGGCCACCACTTCAAGAACTCTGTAGCACCGCCTACATACCT
CGCTCTGCTAATCCTGTTACCAGTGGCTGCTGCCAGTGGCGATAAGTCGTGTCTTACCGGGTTGGACTCA
AGACGATAGTTACCGGATAAGGCGCAGCGGTCGGGCTGAACGGGGGGTTCGTGCACACAGCCCAGCTTGG
AGCGAACGACCTACACCGAACTGAGATACCTACAGCGTGAGCTATGAGAAAGCGCCACGCTTCCCGAAGG
GAGAAAGGCGGACAGGTATCCGGTAAGCGGCAGGGTCGGAACAGGAGAGCGCACGAGGGAGCTTCCAGGG
GGAAACGCCTGGTATCTTTATAGTCCTGTCGGGTTTCGCCACCTCTGACTTGAGCGTCGATTTTTGTGAT
GCTCGTCAGGGGGGCGGAGCCTATGGAAAAACGCCAGCAACGCGGCCTTTTTACGGTTCCTGGCCTTTTG
CTGGCCTTTTGCTCACATGTTCTTTCCTGCGTTATCCCCTGATTCTGTGGATAACCGTATTACCGCCTTT
GAGTGAGCTGATACCGCTCGCCGCAGCCGAACGACCGAGCGCAGCGAGTCAGTGAGCGAGGAAGCGGAAG
AGCGCCCAATACGCAAACCGCCTCTCCCCGCGCGTTGGCCGATTCATTAATGCAGGTTAACCTGGCTTAT
CGAAATTAATACGACTCACTATAGGGAGACCGGCAGATCCGCGGCCGCATAGGCCACTAGTGGATCTGAT
ATCATCGATGAATTCGAGCTCTCTGATATCATCGATGAATTCGAGTGCAGGACCACCTTTGATTGTAAAT
AGTAATAATTACCACCCTTATCTAATTATTTATTTAACTTATTTATTTATTTATTATACATATATACAAA
TCTAATAAAGTGAAAATCTCCCCCTTCACACTTCACATATGTTAGGCGTCATCCTGTGCTCCCGAGAACC
AGTACCAGTACATCGCTGTTTCGTTCGAGACTTGAGGTCTAGTTTTATACGTGAAGAGGTCAATGCCGCC
GAGAGTAAAGCCACATTTTGCGTACAAATTGCAGGCAGGTACATTGTTCGTTTGTGTCTCTAATCGTATG
CCAAGGAGCTGTCTGCTTAGTGCCCACTTTTTCGCAAATTCGATGAGACTGTGCGCGACTCCTTTGCCTC
GGTGCGTGTGCGACACAACAATGTGTTCGATAGAGGCTAGATCGTTCCATGTTGAGTTGAGTTCAATCTT
CCCGACAAGCTCTTGGTCGATGAATGCGCCATAGCAAGCAGAGTCTTCATCAGAGTCATCATCCGAGATG
TAATCCTTCCGGTAGGGGCTCACACTTCTGGTAGATAGTTCAAAGCCTTGGTCGGATAGGTGCACATCGA
ACACTTCACGAACAATGAAATGGTTCTCAGCATCCAATGTTTCCGCCACCTGCTCAGGGATCACCGAAAT
TTTCATATGAGAACCGTTATCGATAACTAAAGCAGCAACTTCTTCTATAAAAATGGGTTAGTATGACAGT
CATTTAAATAAGGAATTTTTCAGTTGGCTTGGTTTCAATTCAATGTTCGTTTTTTTTTTTTCTTGCTGTG
TTTGTGTTTGTGTTGTTTATAGTTGTGTGCACTGAGCGTCGAAAAAAAAAATTCATAGTGAGCCGGGAAA
TCTGTATAGCCCAGATAACAACACAAGTCCAAACTAGAAACTCGTCAAACACCAAAAGCAATGTTGAATC
AATTGCCTTGCACAAGTACACGTAGGAAAACATAAAACATTGCAATTTTGAATATTGAGCCTTTTGTCGT
AACATTGATTGATAGGATTACTCACCGAATGGTTTTGAAACCACTGCCGACAGATCAATCAATCAATCAA
AAAACGTGAACTTTGAAAAAGGGGAAGAACAGATACATTGAAGTTAGCCATTTCCACTGATCGTCACAAC
ATATCTGATAAATTACTTTCAAAATTATAAGCTGATGTGTGTGTATTATTAATGTGACAGTAACATCCCA
AACGAGAAATATTATGTCGACAACAAAAAAGTTTGATCTGAATTGAAAATGAAGTTTTCCCACCCTACCC
ATTTGTCATATTGAAACCAATCAACTGATTAATCAATCAATTAGAATTGAAGCTAAACTAAAACATACCA
CCGTCCATTTTGAATGATTATATTTTTTTAATATTAATATCGAGATAATGTTTCTAAGAAAGAAAGAAAA
CCAGGAGTGAAAATTAGAAAAGGAAAGGAAAGGAAAAAAAGAAAAATCTGAAAATATATAAAAAAAAATT
GTTTCGTTGGCAATAAATCTTGGTGAGAACAGCGACCGAAAGCAAATAAGAACAAAATATGAGTGTATTA
CGTTGAACAACTAATTAACGTGTGTGTATGGATCTTTTTTTCTTTTTTCTCTTTAACCGACTATAAACAA
CAAACATTTTTGGGCAGTGCACACACTACTTAATATACACAGCATAAATTACACGATTAGAAACAAATTA
GCTTATTAAAATAACCTAATCAAACCGAATATTTTATGGTATTATGAGTAAACTATATAATATAAATAGC
ACACACCCACAACAACAACAAAGGAAAACTAAAAGGTTTTTTCTTTTTGAAAAGATCGTTTTCTTTATTA
TTCTCTAGTTTTGACCCCGGGTAATAACTGATATAATTAAATTGAAGCTCTAATTTGTGAGTTTAGTATA
CATGCATTTACTTATAATGGCGCGCCTTATTTGTACAATTCATCCATACCATGGGTAATACCAGCAGCAG
TAACAAATTCTAACAAGACCATGTGGTCTCTCTTTTCGTTTGGATCTTTGGATAATTTAGATTGAGTGGA
TAAGTAATGGTTGTCTGGTAACAAGACTGGACCATCACCAATTGGAGCCGGGAAATCTGTATAGCCCAGA
TAACAACACAAGTCCAAACTAGAAACTCGTCAAACACCAAAAGCAATGTTGAATCAATTGCCTTGCACAA
GTACACGTAGGAAAACATAAAACATTGCAATTTTGAATATTGAGCCTTTTGTCGTAACATTGATTGATAG
GATTACTCACCGAATGGTTTTGAAACCACTGCCGACAGATCAATCAATCAATCAAAAAACGTGAACTTTG
AAAAAGGGGAAGAACAGATACATTGAAGTTAGCCATTTCCACTGATCGTCACAACATATCTGATAAATTA
CTTTCAAAATTATAAGCTGATGTGTGTGTATTATTAATGTGACAGTAACATCCCAAACGAGAAATATTAT
GTCGACAACAAAAAAGTTTGATCTGAATTGAAAATGAAGTTTTCCCACCCTACCCATTTGTCATATTGAA
ACCAATCAACTGATTAATCAATCAATTAGAATTGAAGCTAAACTAAAACATACCACCGTCCATTTTGAAT
GATTATATTTTTTTAATATTAATATCGAGATAATGTTTCTAAGAAAGAAAGAAAACCAGGAGTGAAAATT
AGAAAAGGAAAGGAAAGGAAAAAAAGAAAAATCTGAAAATATATAAAAAAAAATTGTTTCGTTGGCAATA
AATCTTGGTGAGAACAGCGACCGAAAGCAAATAAGAACAAAATATGAGTGTATTACGTTGAACAACTAAT
TAACGTGTGTGTATGGATCTTTTTTTCTTTTTTCTCTTTAACCGACTATAAACAACAAACATTTTTGGGC
AGTGCACACACTACTTAATATACACAGCATAAATTACACGATTAGAAACAAATTAGCTTATTAAAATAAC
CTAATCAAACCGAATATTTTATGGTATTATGAGTAAACTATATAATATAAATAGCACACACCCACAACAA
CAACAAAGGAAAACTAAAAGGTTTTTTCTTTTTGAAAAGATCGTTTTCTTTATTATTCTCTAGTTTTGAC
CCCGGGTAATAACTGATATAATTAAATTGAAGCTCTAATTTGTGAGTTTAGTATACATGCATTTACTTAT
AATGGCGCGCCTTATTTGTACAATTCATCCATACCATGGGTAATACCAGCAGCAGTAACAAATTCTAACA
AGACCATGTGGTCTCTCTTTTCGTTTGGATCTTTGGATAATTTAGATTGAGTGGATAAGTAATGGTTGTC
TGGTAACAAGACTGGACCATCACCAATTGGAGTATTTTGTTGATAATGGTCAGCTAATTGAACAGAACCA
TCTTCAATGTTGTGTCTAGTTTTGAAGTTAGCTTTGATACCATTCTTTTGTTTGTCAGCCATGATGTAAA
CATTGTGAGAGTTATAGTTGTATTCCAATTTGTGACCTAAAATGTTACCATCTTCTTTAAAATCAATACC
TTTTAATTCGATTCTATTAACTAAGGTATCACCTTCAAACTTGACTTCAGCTCTGGTCTTGTAGTTACCG
TCATCTTTGAAAAAAATAGTTCTTTCTTGAACATAACCTTCTGGCATGGCAGACTTGAAAAAGTCATGTT
GTTTCATATGATCTGGGTATCTTGAAAAACATTGAACACCATAACATAAAGTAGTGACTAAGGTTGGCCA
TGGAACTGGCAATTTACCAGTAGTACAAATAAATTTTAAGGTCAATTTACCGTAAGTAGCATCACCTTCA
CCTTCACCGGAGACAGAAAATTTGTGACCATTAACATCACCATCTAATTCAACCAAAATTGGGACAACAC
CAGTGAATAATTCTTCACCTTTAGACATAGCACCTGCGCCAGCACCCTGCAGCGTACGAAGCTTCAGCTG
GCGGCCGCGTTCTATAGTGTCACCTAAATCGTATGTGTATGATACATAAGGTTATGTATTAATTGTAGCC
GCGTTCTAACGACAATATGTCCATATGGTGCACTCTCAGTACAATCTGCTCTGATGCCGCATAGTTAAGC
CAGCCCCGACACCCGCCAACACCCGCTGACGCGCCCTGACGGGCTTGTCTGCTCCCGGCATCCGCTTACA
GACAAGCTGTGACCGTCTCCGGGAGCTGCATGTGTCAGAGGTTTTCACCGTCATCACCGAAACGCGCGAG
ACGAAAGGGCCTCGTGATACGCCTATTTTTATAGGTTAATGTCATGATAATAATGGTTTCTTAGACGTCA
GGTGGCACTTTTCGGGGAAATGTGCGCGGAACCCCTATTTGTTTATTTTTCTAAATACATTCAAATATGT
ATCCGCTCATGAGACAATAACCCTGATAAATGCTTCAATAATATTGAAAAAGGAAGAGTATGAGTATTCA
ACATTTCCGTGTCGCCCTTATTCCCTTTTTTGCGGCATTTTGCCTTCCTGTTTTTGCTCACCCAGAAACG
CTGGTGAAAGTAAAAGATGCTGAAGATCAGTTGGGTGCACGAGTGGGTTACATCGAACTGGATCTCAACA
GCGGTAAGATCCTTGAGAGTTTTCGCCCCGAAGAACGTTTTCCAATGATGAGCACTTTTAAAGTTCTGCT
ATGTGGCGCGGTATTATCCCGTATTGACGCCGGGCAAGAGCAACTCGGTCGCCGCATACACTATTCTCAG
AATGACTTGGTTGAGTACTCACCAGTCACAGAAAAGCATCTTACGGATGGCATGACAGTAAGAGAATTAT
GCAGTGCTGCCATAACCATGAGTGATAACACTGCGGCCAACTTACTTCTGACAACGATCGGAGGACCGAA
GGAGCTAACCGCTTTTTTGCACAACATGGGGGATCATGTAACTCGCCTTGATCGTTGGGAACCGGAGCTG
AATGAAGCCATACCAAACGACGAGCGTGACACCACGATGCCTGTAGCAATGGCAACAACGTTGCGCAAAC
TATTAACTGGCGAACTACTTACTCTAGCTTCCCGGCAACAATTAATAGACTGGATGGAGGCGGATAAAGT
TGCAGGACCACTTCTGCGCTCGGCCCTTCCGGCTGGCTGGTTTATTGCTGATAAATCTGGAGCCGGTGAG
CGTGGGTCTCGCGGTATCATTGCAGCACTGGGGCCAGATGGTAAGCCCTCCCGTATCGTAGTTATCTACA
CGACGGGGAGTCAGGCAACTATGGATGAACGAAATAGACAGATCGCTGAGATAGGTGCCTCACTGATTAA
GCATTGGTAACTGTCAGACCAAGTTTACTCATATATACTTTAGATTGATTTAAAACTTCATTTTTAATTT
AAAAGGATCTAGGTGAAGATCCTTTTTGATAATCTCATGACCAAAATCCCTTAACGTGAGTTTTCGTTCC
ACTGAGCGTCAGACCCCGTAGAAAAGATCAAAGGATCTTC
Features (pLannotate 1.2.2; 12 found; start..end, strand, type, name):
      1..589     +  rep_origin     ori: high-copy-number ColE1/pMB1/pBR322/pUC origin of replication
    772..825     +  CDS            lacI (fragment): lac repressor; lacI; The lac repressor binds to the lac operator to inhibit transcription in E. coli. This inhibition can be relieved by adding lactose or isopropyl-β-D-thiogalactopyranoside (IPTG).
    847..865     +  promoter       T7 promoter: promoter for bacteriophage T7 RNA polymerase
   1020..1036    +  promoter       copia promoter (fragment): strong promoter from the Drosophila transposable element copia (Sinclair et al., 1986)
   1095..1616    -  CDS            sat-1: STA_ECOLX - Protein inferred from homology: Swiss-Prot protein existence level 3. Involved in resistance to streptothricin, a broad-spectrum antibiotic produced by streptomycetes (PubMed:1850404). Detoxifies streptothricin via acetylation of the beta amino group of the first beta-lysyl moiety of streptothricin (By similarity). From Escherichia coli.
   2897..3057    -  CDS            yeGFP (fragment): yeast-enhanced green fluorescent protein codons optimized for translation in S. cerevisiae and C. albicans
   4142..4858    -  CDS            yeGFP: yeast-enhanced green fluorescent protein codons optimized for translation in S. cerevisiae and C. albicans
   4911..4929    -  promoter       SP6 promoter: promoter for bacteriophage SP6 RNA polymerase
   4992..5043    -  misc_feature   bom (fragment): basis of mobility region from pBR322
   5145..5180    -  CDS            rop (fragment): Rop protein, which maintains plasmids at low copy number; rop
   5275..5379    +  promoter       AmpR promoter: bla
   5380..6240    +  CDS            AmpR: β-lactamase; bla; confers resistance to ampicillin, carbenicillin, and related antibiotics
