[The description below was written by a language model from this plasmid's Addgene catalogue record and pLannotate feature annotations shown in this document.]
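Description:
CIp10 - γmGFP is a Candida albicans expression plasmid built on the CIp10 backbone, listed at about 7.9 kb. The full-sequence annotation shows a pBluescript-type bacterial scaffold. It has a high-copy ColE1/pUC origin, a β-lactamase gene with its own promoter for ampicillin selection in E. coli, and an f1 origin. Remnants of the lacZα/lac promoter region and fragments of the multiple cloning site are flanked by T3 and T7 promoters. No fungal replication origin is annotated. Two adjacent fragments instead match ribosomal protein S1/S3A homologues, which is consistent with the RPS1 (RP10) segment that CIp10-type vectors generally use as a homology target for chromosomal integration. A streptothricin acetyltransferase reading frame is also present. This type of gene confers resistance to streptothricin-class antibiotics such as nourseothricin and probably serves as the dominant marker in Candida, though the catalogue fields do not name the fungal selection.

The payload is a 717 bp synthetic insert, gamma mGFP, introduced by Gibson cloning. The annotation software detects it as a full-length yeast-enhanced GFP-like coding sequence. It belongs to a codon-optimised palette of fluorescent proteins developed for C. albicans. The promoter and terminator driving the reporter are not identified in the catalogue fields or the feature table, and roughly 1 kb upstream of the coding sequence is unannotated. The plasmid is suited to expressing or benchmarking this green fluorescent protein in C. albicans.

A second, shorter sequencing record (about 6.4 kb) shows a different arrangement, with an SP6 promoter, bom and rop fragments, an E. coli-type sat-1 gene and an extra partial GFP match. It does not align simply with the full-sequence record, and the discrepancy is unexplained.
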