Addgene plasmid #163119: CIp10 - γmGFP (γmGFP based)
Purpose: Expresses in Candida albicans
Depositing lab: Patrick Van Dijck. Depositing organization: Vlaams Instituut voor Biotechnologie (VIB, vzw). Publication: Presenting a codon-optimized palette of fluorescent proteins for use in Candida albicans. Van Genechten W, Demuyser L, Dedecker P, Van Dijck P. Sci Rep. 2020 Apr 9;10(1):6158. doi: 10.1038/s41598-020-63308-w. PubMed 32273559.
Backbone
  Vector backbone: CIp10
  Total vector size (bp): 7878
  Vector type: Candida albicans Expression
Growth in bacteria
  Bacterial resistance: Ampicillin, 100 μg/mL
  Growth temperature: 37°C
  Growth strain: DH5alpha
  Copy number: Unknown
Gene/Insert
  Gene/Insert name: gamma mGFP
  Species: Synthetic
  Insert size (bp): 717
  Cloning method: Gibson Cloning
  Sequencing primers: 5′ TTCAAAATGCTGCAGATG; 3′ TGACGTCGCTACTAGTTA
Terms and licenses: Academic/Nonprofit Terms; Industry Terms: Not Available to Industry
How to cite: CIp10 - γmGFP (γmGFP based) was a gift from Patrick Van Dijck (Addgene plasmid # 163119 ; http://n2t.net/addgene:163119 ; RRID:Addgene_163119)
